>Addgene plasmid #78300 | Cytosolic FAK biosensor | addgene full sequence | sequence record 167704 | Addgene assembled sequence
GACGGATCGGGAGATCTCCCGATCCCCTATGGTGCACTCTCAGTACAATCTGCTCTGATGCCGCATAGTT
AAGCCAGTATCTGCTCCCTGCTTGTGTGTTGGAGGTCGCTGAGTAGTGCGCGAGCAAAATTTAAGCTACA
ACAAGGCAAGGCTTGACCGACAATTGCATGAAGAATCTGCTTAGGGTTAGGCGTTTTGCGCTGCTTCGCG
ATGTACGGGCCAGATATACGCGTTGACATTGATTATTGACTAGTTATTAATAGTAATCAATTACGGGGTC
ATTAGTTCATAGCCCATATATGGAGTTCCGCGTTACATAACTTACGGTAAATGGCCCGCCTGGCTGACCG
CCCAACGACCCCCGCCCATTGACGTCAATAATGACGTATGTTCCCATAGTAACGCCAATAGGGACTTTCC
ATTGACGTCAATGGGTGGAGTATTTACGGTAAACTGCCCACTTGGCAGTACATCAAGTGTATCATATGCC
AAGTACGCCCCCTATTGACGTCAATGACGGTAAATGGCCCGCCTGGCATTATGCCCAGTACATGACCTTA
TGGGACTTTCCTACTTGGCAGTACATCTACGTATTAGTCATCGCTATTACCATGGTGATGCGGTTTTGGC
AGTACATCAATGGGCGTGGATAGCGGTTTGACTCACGGGGATTTCCAAGTCTCCACCCCATTGACGTCAA
TGGGAGTTTGTTTTGGCACCAAAATCAACGGGACTTTCCAAAATGTCGTAACAACTCCGCCCCATTGACG
CAAATGGGCGGTAGGCGTGTACGGTGGGAGGTCTATATAAGCAGAGCTCTCTGGCTAACTAGAGAACCCA
CTGCTTACTGGCTTATCGAAATTAATACGACTCACTATAGGGAGACCCAAGCTGGCTAGCGTTTAAACTT
AAGCTTGGTACCGAGCTCGGATCCCATGGTGAGCAAGGGCGAGGAGCTGTTCACCGGGGTGGTGCCCATC
CTGGTCGAGCTGGACGGCGACGTAAACGGCCACAGGTTCAGCGTGTCCGGCGAGGGCGAGGGCGATGCCA
CCTACGGCAAGCTGACCCTGAAGTTCATCTGCACCACCGGCAAGCTGCCCGTGCCCTGGCCCACCCTCGT
GACCACCCTGACCTGGGGCGTGCAGTGCTTCAGCCGCTACCCCGACCACATGAAGCAGCACGACTTCTTC
AAGTCCGCCATGCCCGAAGGCTACGTCCAGGAGCGTACCATCTTCTTCAAGGACGACGGCAACTACAAGA
CCCGCGCCGAGGTGAAGTTCGAGGGCGACACCCTGGTGAACCGCATCGAGCTGAAGGGCATCGACTTCAA
GGAGGACGGCAACATCCTGGGGCACAAGCTGGAGTACAACTACATCAGCCACAACGTCTATATCACCGCC
GACAAGCAGAAGAACGGCATCAAGGCCCACTTCAAGATCCGCCACAACATCGAGGACGGCAGCGTGCAGC
TCGCCGACCACTACCAGCAGAACACCCCCATCGGCGACGGCCCCGTGCTGCTGCCCGACAACCACTACCT
GAGCACCCAGTCCGCCCTGAGCAAAGACCCCAACGAGAAGCGCGATCACATGGTCCTGCTGGAGTTCGTG
ACCGCCGCCCGCATGCATTGGTATTTTGGGAAGATCACTCGTCGGGAGTCCGAGCGGCTGCTGCTCAACC
CCGAAAACCCCCGGGGAACCTTCTTGGTCCGGGAGAGCGAGACGACAAAAGGTGCCTATTGCCTCTCCGT
TTCTGACTTTGACAACGCCAAGGGGCTCAATGTGAAGCACTACAAGATCCGCAAGCTGGACAGCGGCGGC
TTCTACATCACCTCACGCACACAGTTCAGCAGCCTGCAGCAGCTGGTGGCCTACTACTCCAAACATGCTG
ATGGCTTGTGCCACCGCCTGACTAACGTCTGTGGGTCTACATCTGGATCTGGGAAGCCGGGTTCTGGTGA
GGGTTCTGAGACCGACGACTACGCTGAGATCATCGACGAGGAGCTCTCTAAAGGTGAAGAATTATTCACT
GGTGTTGTCCCAATTTTGGTTGAATTAGATGGTGATGTTAATGGTCACAAATTTTCTGTCTCCGGTGAAG
GTGAAGGTGATGCTACGTACGGTAAATTGACCTTAAAATTACTCTGTACTACTGGTAAATTGCCAGTTCC
ATGGCCAACCTTAGTCACTACTTTAGGTTATGGTGTTCAATGTTTTGCTAGATACCCAGATCATATGAAA
CAACATGACTTTTTCAAGTCTGCCATGCCAGAAGGTTATGTTCAAGAAAGAACTATTTTTTTCAAAGATG
ACGGTAACTACAAGACCAGAGCTGAAGTCAAGTTTGAAGGTGATACCTTAGTTAATAGAATCGAATTAAA
AGGTATTGATTTTAAAGAAGATGGTAACATTTTAGGTCACAAATTGGAATACAACTATAACTCTCACAAT
GTTTACATCACTGCTGACAAACAAAAGAATGGTATCAAAGCTAACTTCAAAATTAGACACAACATTGAAG
ATGGTGGTGTTCAATTAGCTGACCATTATCAACAAAATACTCCAATTGGTGATGGTCCAGTCTTGTTACC
AGACAACCATTACTTATCCTATCAATCTGCCTTATTCAAAGATCCAAACGAAAAGAGAGACCACATGGTC
TTGTTAGAATTTTTGACTGCTGCTGGTATTACCGAGGGTATGAATGAATTGTACAAATAGTAAGAATTCT
GCAGATATCCAGCACAGTGGCGGCCGCTCGAGTCTAGAGGGCCCGTTTAAACCCGCTGATCAGCCTCGAC
TGTGCCTTCTAGTTGCCAGCCATCTGTTGTTTGCCCCTCCCCCGTGCCTTCCTTGACCCTGGAAGGTGCC
ACTCCCACTGTCCTTTCCTAATAAAATGAGGAAATTGCATCGCATTGTCTGAGTAGGTGTCATTCTATTC
TGGGGGGTGGGGTGGGGCAGGACAGCAAGGGGGAGGATTGGGAAGACAATAGCAGGCATGCTGGGGATGC
GGTGGGCTCTATGGCTTCTGAGGCGGAAAGAACCAGCTGGGGCTCTAGGGGGTATCCCC
[124 nt withheld, positions 3070-3193]
C
[91 nt withheld, positions 3195-3285]
A
[49 nt withheld, positions 3287-3335]
CCTTTGACGTTGGAGTCCACGTTCTTT
[37 nt withheld, positions 3363-3399]
ACCCTATCTCGGTCTATTCTTTTGATTTATAAGGGATTTTGCCGATTTCGGCCTATTGGTTAAAAAATGA
GCTGATTTAACAAAAATTTAACGCGAATTAATTCTGTGGAATGTGTGTCAGTTAGGGTGTGGAAAGTCCC
CAGGCTCCCCAGCAGGCAGAAGTATGCAAAGCATGCATCTCAATTAGTCAGCAACCAGGTGTGGAAAGTC
CCCAGGCTCCCCAGCAGGCAGAAGTATGCAAAGCATGCATCTCAATTAGTCAGCAACCATAGTCCCGCCC
CTAACTCCGCCCATCCCGCCCCTAACTCCGCCCAGTTCCGCCCATTCTCCGCCCCATGGCTGACTAATTT
TTTTTATTTATGCAGAGGCCGAGGCCGCCTCTGCCTCTGAGCTATTCCAGAAGTAGTGAGGAGGCTTTTT
TGGAGGCCTAGGCTTTTGCAAAAAGCTCCCGGGAGCTTGTATATCCATTTTCGGATCTGATCAAGAGACA
GGATGAGGATCGTTTCGCATGATTGAACAAGATGGATTGCACGCAGGTTCTCCGGCCGCTTGGGTGGAGA
GGCTATTCGGCTATGACTGGGCACAACAGACAATCGGCTGCTCTGATGCCGCCGTGTTCCGGCTGTCAGC
GCAGGGGCGCCCGGTTCTTTTTGTCAAGACCGACCTGTCCGGTGCCCTGAATGAACTGCAGGACGAGGCA
GCGCGGCTATCGTGGCTGGCCACGACGGGCGTTCCTTGCGCAGCTGTGCTCGACGTTGTCACTGAAGCGG
GAAGGGACTGGCTGCTATTGGGCGAAGTGCCGGGGCAGGATCTCCTGTCATCTCACCTTGCTCCTGCCGA
GAAAGTATCCATCATGGCTGATGCAATGCGGCGGCTGCATACGCTTGATCCGGCTACCTGCCCATTCGAC
CACCAAGCGAAACATCGCATCGAGCGAGCACGTACTCGGATGGAAGCCGGTCTTGTCGATCAGGATGATC
TGGACGAAGAGCATCAGGGGCTCGCGCCAGCCGAACTGTTCGCCAGGCTCAAGGCGCGCATGCCCGACGG
CGAGGATCTCGTCGTGACCCATGGCGATGCCTGCTTGCCGAATATCATGGTGGAAAATGGCCGCTTTTCT
GGATTCATCGACTGTGGCCGGCTGGGTGTGGCGGACCGCTATCAGGACATAGCGTTGGCTACCCGTGATA
TTGCTGAAGAGCTTGGCGGCGAATGGGCTGACCGCTTCCTCGTGCTTTACGGTATCGCCGCTCCCGATTC
GCAGCGCATCGCCTTCTATCGCCTTCTTGACGAGTTCTTCTGAGCGGGACTCTGGGGTTCGAAATGACCG
ACCAAGCGACGCCCAACCTGCCATCACGAGATTTCGATTCCACCGCCGCCTTCTATGAAAGGTTGGGCTT
CGGAATCGTTTTCCGGGACGCCGGCTGGATGATCCTCCAGCGCGGGGATCTCATGCTGGAGTTCTTCGCC
CACCCCAACTTGTTTATTGCAGCTTATAATGGTTACAAATAAAGCAATAGCATCACAAATTTCACAAATA
AAGCATTTTTTTCACTGCATTCTAGTTGTGGTTTGTCCAAACTCATCAATGTATCTTATCATGTCTGTAT
ACCGTCGACCTCTAGCTAGAGCTTGGCGTAATCATGGTCATAGCTGTTTCCTGTGTGAAATTGTTATCCG
CTCACAATTCCACACAACATACGAGCCGGAAGCATAAAGTGTAAAGCCTGGGGTGCCTAATGAGTGAGCT
AACTCACATTAATTGCGTTGCGCTCACTGCCCGCTTTCCAGTCGGGAAACCTGTCGTGCCAGCTGCATTA
ATGAATCGGCCAACGCGCGGGGAGAGGCGGTTTGCGTATTGGGCGCTCTTCCGCTTCCTCGCTCACTGAC
TCGCTGCGCTCGGTCGTTCGGCTGCGGCGAGCGGTATCAGCTCACTCAAAGGCGGTAATACGGTTATCCA
CAGAATCAGGGGATAACGCAGGAAAGAACATGTGAGCAAAAGGCCAGCAAAAGGCCAGGAACCGTAAAAA
GGCCGCGTTGCTGGCGTTTTTCCATAGGCTCCGCCCCCCTGACGAGCATCACAAAAATCGACGCTCAAGT
CAGAGGTGGCGAAACCCGACAGGACTATAAAGATACCAGGCGTTTCCCCCTGGAAGCTCCCTCGTGCGCT
CTCCTGTTCCGACCCTGCCGCTTACCGGATACCTGTCCGCCTTTCTCCCTTCGGGAAGCGTGGCGCTTTC
TCATAGCTCACGCTGTAGGTATCTCAGTTCGGTGTAGGTCGTTCGCTCCAAGCTGGGCTGTGTGCACGAA
CCCCCCGTTCAGCCCGACCGCTGCGCCTTATCCGGTAACTATCGTCTTGAGTCCAACCCGGTAAGACACG
ACTTATCGCCACTGGCAGCAGCCACTGGTAACAGGATTAGCAGAGCGAGGTATGTAGGCGGTGCTACAGA
GTTCTTGAAGTGGTGGCCTAACTACGGCTACACTAGAAGAACAGTATTTGGTATCTGCGCTCTGCTGAAG
CCAGTTACCTTCGGAAAAAGAGTTGGTAGCTCTTGATCCGGCAAACAAACCACCGCTGGTAGCGGTTTTT
TTGTTTGCAAGCAGCAGATTACGCGCAGAAAAAAAGGATCTCAAGAAGATCCTTTGATCTTTTCTACGGG
GTCTGACGCTCAGTGGAACGAAAACTCACGTTAAGGGATTTTGGTCATGAGATTATCAAAAAGGATCTTC
ACCTAGATCCTTTTAAATTAAAAATGAAGTTTTAAATCAATCTAAAGTATATATGAGTAAACTTGGTCTG
ACAGTTACCAATGCTTAATCAGTGAGGCACCTATCTCAGCGATCTGTCTATTTCGTTCATCCATAGTTGC
CTGACTCCCCGTCGTGTAGATAACTACGATACGGGAGGGCTTACCATCTGGCCCCAGTGCTGCAATGATA
CCGCGAGACCCACGCTCACCGGCTCCAGATTTATCAGCAATAAACCAGCCAGCCGGAAGGGCCGAGCGCA
GAAGTGGTCCTGCAACTTTATCCGCCTCCATCCAGTCTATTAATTGTTGCCGGGAAGCTAGAGTAAGTAG
TTCGCCAGTTAATAGTTTGCGCAACGTTGTTGCCATTGCTACAGGCATCGTGGTGTCACGCTCGTCGTTT
GGTATGGCTTCATTCAGCTCCGGTTCCCAACGATCAAGGCGAGTTACATGATCCCCCATGTTGTGCAAAA
AAGCGGTTAGCTCCTTCGGTCCTCCGATCGTTGTCAGAAGTAAGTTGGCCGCAGTGTTATCACTCATGGT
TATGGCAGCACTGCATAATTCTCTTACTGTCATGCCATCCGTAAGATGCTTTTCTGTGACTGGTGAGTAC
TCAACCAAGTCATTCTGAGAATAGTGTATGCGGCGACCGAGTTGCTCTTGCCCGGCGTCAATACGGGATA
ATACCGCGCCACATAGCAGAACTTTAAAAGTGCTCATCATTGGAAAACGTTCTTCGGGGCGAAAACTCTC
AAGGATCTTACCGCTGTTGAGATCCAGTTCGATGTAACCCACTCGTGCACCCAACTGATCTTCAGCATCT
TTTACTTTCACCAGCGTTTCTGGGTGAGCAAAAACAGGAAGGCAAAATGCCGCAAAAAAGGGAATAAGGG
CGACACGGAAATGTTGAATACTCATACTCTTCCTTTTTCAATATTATTGAAGCATTTATCAGGGTTATTG
TCTCATGAGCGGATACATATTTGAATGTATTTAGAAAAATAAACAAATAGGGGTTCCGCGCACATTTCCC
CGAAAAGTGCCACCTGACGTC
Features (pLannotate 1.2.2; 22 found; start..end, strand, type, name):
     28..80      -  misc_feature   bom (fragment): basis of mobility region from pBR322
    235..614     +  enhancer       CMV enhancer: human cytomegalovirus immediate early enhancer
    615..818     +  promoter       CMV promoter: human cytomegalovirus (CMV) immediate early promoter
    814..847     +  LTR            5' LTR (truncated) (fragment): truncated 5' long terminal repeat (LTR) from HIV-1
    863..881     +  promoter       T7 promoter: promoter for bacteriophage T7 RNA polymerase
    942..1619    +  CDS            Enhanced Cyan-Emitting GFP: Enhanced Cyan-Emitting GFP is a basic (constitutively fluorescent) cyan fluorescent protein published in 2002, derived from Aequorea victoria.
   1629..1922    +  CDS            V-SRC (fragment): SRC_AVISR - Experimental evidence at protein level: Swiss-Prot protein existence level 1. This phosphoprotein, required for both the initiation and the maintenance of neoplastic transformation, is a protein kinase that catalyzes the phosphorylation of tyrosine residues in vitro. From Avian sarcoma virus (strain rASV1441).
   2007..2717    +  CDS            YPet: yellow fluorescent protein optimized for FRET with CyPet (Nguyen and Daugherty, 2005)
   2800..3024    +  polyA_signal   bGH poly(A) signal: bovine growth hormone polyadenylation signal
   3028..3049    +  promoter       SV40 promoter (fragment): SV40 enhancer and early promoter
   3070..3498    +  rep_origin     f1 ori (sequence partly withheld): f1 bacteriophage origin of replication; arrow indicates direction of (+) strand synthesis
   3512..3841    +  promoter       SV40 promoter: SV40 enhancer and early promoter
   3908..4699    +  CDS            neo: KKA2_KLEPN - Also known as kan, nptII. Experimental evidence at protein level: Swiss-Prot protein existence level 1. Resistance to kanamycin, neomycin, paromomycin, ribostamycin, butirosin and gentamicin B. From Klebsiella pneumoniae.
   4723..4881    +  CDS            ble (fragment): BLE_KLEPN - Experimental evidence at protein level: Swiss-Prot protein existence level 1. Binding protein with a strong affinity to the bleomycin family of antibiotics. Binds to CL990; an antimitotic-antibiotic compound. From Klebsiella pneumoniae.
   4876..4997    +  polyA_signal   SV40 poly(A) signal: SV40 polyadenylation signal
   5070..5086    -  protein_bind   lac operator: The lac repressor binds to the lac operator to inhibit transcription in E. coli. This inhibition can be relieved by adding lactose or isopropyl-β-D-thiogalactopyranoside (IPTG). lac repressor encoded by lacI
   5094..5124    -  promoter       lac promoter: promoter for the E. coli lac operon
   5139..5160    -  protein_bind   CAP binding site: CAP binding activates transcription in the presence of cAMP. E. coli catabolite activator protein
   5173..5265    -  CDS            lacI (fragment): lac repressor; lacI; The lac repressor binds to the lac operator to inhibit transcription in E. coli. This inhibition can be relieved by adding lactose or isopropyl-β-D-thiogalactopyranoside (IPTG).
   5448..6033    -  rep_origin     ori: high-copy-number ColE1/pMB1/pBR322/pUC origin of replication
   6204..7064    -  CDS            AmpR: β-lactamase; bla; confers resistance to ampicillin, carbenicillin, and related antibiotics
   7065..7169    -  promoter       AmpR promoter: bla
