[The description below was written by a language model from this plasmid's Addgene catalogue record and pLannotate feature annotations shown in this document.]
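Description:
Cytosolic FAK biosensor is a mammalian expression plasmid built on the pcDNA3.1 backbone, about 7.2 kb in total, that encodes a genetically encoded FRET reporter of focal adhesion kinase (FAK) activity. It is propagated in E. coli through a high-copy ColE1/pUC-type origin with ampicillin selection from the β-lactamase gene. An f1 origin is also present. For mammalian cells, the backbone carries a neomycin phosphotransferase cassette driven by the SV40 enhancer/early promoter and terminated by an SV40 polyadenylation signal, which would permit G418 selection of stable lines. Short annotated fragments such as the HIV-1 LTR, ble, lacI and bom hits appear to be backbone remnants or annotation matches rather than functional parts.

The roughly 1.8 kb synthetic insert sits between BamHI and EcoRI sites, downstream of the CMV enhancer/promoter (a T7 promoter also lies upstream) and ahead of the bGH polyadenylation signal. It is a single fusion protein. ECFP is at the N-terminus as the FRET donor, followed by the SH2 domain of c-Src (matched by the annotation software to v-Src), a flexible linker, a substrate peptide from FAK encompassing Tyr397, and YPet at the C-terminus as the acceptor. In sensors of this design, phosphorylation of the substrate tyrosine allows it to bind the SH2 domain within the same molecule. This alters the distance or orientation between the two fluorophores and therefore the ECFP/YPet emission ratio. The record lists no membrane-targeting motif, consistent with the "cytosolic" name, and the construct is intended for visualising cytosolic FAK activity in live cells by ratiometric FRET imaging.
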