Addgene plasmid #78300: Cytosolic FAK biosensor
Purpose: FRET biosensor. Visualization of cytosolic FAK activity in live cells
Depositing lab: Yingxiao Wang. Depositing organization: University of Illinois at Urbana-Champaign. Publication: Detection of focal adhesion kinase activation at membrane microdomains by fluorescence resonance energy transfer. Seong J, Ouyang M, Kim T, Sun J, Wen PC, Lu S, Zhuo Y, Llewellyn NM, Schlaepfer DD, Guan JL, Chien S, Wang Y. Nat Commun. 2011 Jul 26;2:406. doi: 10.1038/ncomms1414. PubMed 21792185.
Backbone
  Vector backbone: pcDNA3.1
  Backbone manufacturer: Invitrogen
  Backbone size w/o insert (bp): 5400
  Vector type: Mammalian Expression
Growth in bacteria
  Bacterial resistance: Ampicillin, 100 μg/mL
  Growth temperature: 37°C
  Growth strain: DH5alpha
  Copy number: High Copy
Gene/Insert
  Gene/Insert name: Cytosolic FAK biosensor (alt name: ECFP-SH2 domain of c-Src-substrate-YPet)
  Species: Synthetic
  Insert size (bp): 1800
  Promoter: CMV
  Cloning method: Restriction Enzyme; 5′ cloning site BamHI (not destroyed); 3′ cloning site EcoRI (not destroyed)
  Sequencing primers: 5′ CMV-F; 3′ BGH-rev
Terms and licenses: Academic/Nonprofit Terms; Industry Terms: Not Available to Industry
Depositor comments: We designed a FRET-based FAK biosensor, with a central piece containing the SH2 domain derived from c-Src, a flexible linker peptide, and a specific substrate sequence from FAK encompassing Tyr397, concatenated between ECFP and YPet.
How to cite: Cytosolic FAK biosensor was a gift from Yingxiao Wang (Addgene plasmid # 78300 ; http://n2t.net/addgene:78300 ; RRID:Addgene_78300)
