>Addgene plasmid #78300 | Cytosolic FAK biosensor | addgene partial sequence | sequence record 149526 | CMV-F 5'-CGCAAATGGGCGGTAGGCGTG-3'
ACTAGAGAACCCACTGCTTACTGGCTTATCGAAATTAATACGACTCACTATAGGGAGACCCAAGCTGGCT
AGCGTTTAAACTTAAGCTTGGTACCGAGCTCGGATCCCATGGTGAGCAAGGGCGAGGAGCTGTTCACCGG
GGTGGTGCCCATCCTGGTCGAGCTGGACGGCGACGTAAACGGCCACAGGTTCAGCGTGTCCGGCGAGGGC
GAGGGCGATGCCACCTACGGCAAGCTGACCCTGAAGTTCATCTGCACCACCGGCAAGCTGCCCGTGCCCT
GGCCCACCCTCGTGACCACCCTGACCTGGGGCGTGCAGTGCTTCAGCCGCTACCCCGACCACATGAAGCA
GCACGACTTCTTCAAGTCCGCCATGCCCGAAGGCTACGTCCAGGAGCGTACCATCTTCTTCAAGGACGAC
GGCAACTACAAGACCCGCGCCGAGGTGAAGTTCGAGGGCGACACCCTGGTGAACCGCATCGAGCTGAAGG
GCATCGACTTCAAGGAGGACGGCAACATCCTGGGGCACAAGCTGGAGTACAACTACATCAGCCACAACGT
CTATATCACCGCCGACAAGCAGAAGAACGGCATCAAGGCCCACTTCAAGATCCGCCACAACATCGAGGAC
GGCAGCGTGCAGCTCGCCGACCACTACCAGCAGAACACCCCCATCGGCGACGGCCCCGTGCTGCTGCCCG
ACAACCACTACCTGAGCACC
