>Addgene plasmid #78300 | Cytosolic FAK biosensor | addgene partial sequence | sequence record 149527 | BGH-rev 5'-TAGAAGGCACAGTCGAGG-3'
GACTCGAGCGGCCGCCACTGTGCTGGATATCTGCAGAATTCTTACTATTTGTACAATTCATTCATACCCT
CGGTAATACCAGCAGCAGTCAAAAATTCTAACAAGACCATGTGGTCTCTCTTTTCGTTTGGATCTTTGAA
TAAGGCAGATTGATAGGATAAGTAATGGTTGTCTGGTAACAAGACTGGACCATCACCAATTGGAGTATTT
TGTTGATAATGGTCAGCTAATTGAACACCACCATCTTCAATGTTGTGTCTAATTTTGAAGTTAGCTTTGA
TACCATTCTTTTGTTTGTCAGCAGTGATGTAAACATTGTGAGAGTTATAGTTGTATTCCAATTTGTGACC
TAAAATGTTACCATCTTCTTTAAAATCAATACCTTTTAATTCGATTCTATTAACTAAGGTATCACCTTCA
AACTTGACTTCAGCTCTGGTCTTGTAGTTACCGTCATCTTTGAAAAAAATAGTTCTTTCTTGAACATAAC
CTTCTGGCATGGCAGACTTGAAAAAGTCATGTTGTTTCATATGATCTGGGTATCTAGCAAAACATTGAAC
ACCATAACCTAAAGTAGTGACTAAGGTTGGCCATGGAACTGGCAATTTACCAGTAGTACAGAGTAATTTT
AAGGTCAATTTACCGTACGTAGCATCACCTTCACCTTCACCGGAGACAGAAAATTTGTGACCATTAACAT
CACCATCTAATTCAACCAAA
