>Addgene plasmid #78300 | Cytosolic FAK biosensor | depositor partial sequence | sequence record 149528 | cytosolic FAK
GGATCCCATGGTGAGCAAGGGCGAGGAGCTGTTCACCGGGGTGGTGCCCATCCTGGTCGAGCTGGACGGC
GACGTAAACGGCCACAGGTTCAGCGTGTCCGGCGAGGGCGAGGGCGATGCCACCTACGGCAAGCTGACCC
TGAAGTTCATCTGCACCACCGGCAAGCTGCCCGTGCCCTGGCCCACCCTCGTGACCACCCTGACCTGGGG
CGTGCAGTGCTTCAGCCGCTACCCCGACCACATGAAGCAGCACGACTTCTTCAAGTCCGCCATGCCCGAA
GGCTACGTCCAGGAGCGTACCATCTTCTTCAAGGACGACGGCAACTACAAGACCCGCGCCGAGGTGAAGT
TCGAGGGCGACACCCTGGTGAACCGCATCGAGCTGAAGGGCATCGACTTCAAGGAGGACGGCAACATCCT
GGGGCACAAGCTGGAGTACAACTACATCAGCCACAACGTCTATATCACCGCCGACAAGCAGAAGAACGGC
ATCAAGGCCCACTTCAAGATCCGCCACAACATCGAGGACGGCAGCGTGCAGCTCGCCGACCACTACCAGC
AGAACACCCCCATCGGCGACGGCCCCGTGCTGCTGCCCGACAACCACTACCTGAGCACCCAGTCCGCCCT
GAGCAAAGACCCCAACGAGAAGCGCGATCACATGGTCCTGCTGGAGTTCGTGACCGCCGCCCGCATGCAT
TGGTATTTTGGGAAGATCACTCGTCGGGAGTCCGAGCGGCTGCTGCTCAACCCCGAAAACCCCCGGGGAA
CCTTCTTGGTCCGGGAGAGCGAGACGACAAAAGGTGCCTATTGCCTCTCCGTTTCTGACTTTGACAACGC
CAAGGGGCTCAATGTGAAGCACTACAAGATCCGCAAGCTGGACAGCGGCGGCTTCTACATCACCTCACGC
ACACAGTTCAGCAGCCTGCAGCAGCTGGTGGCCTACTACTCCAAACATGCTGATGGCTTGTGCCACCGCC
TGACTAACGTCTGTGGGTCTACATCTGGATCTGGGAAGCCGGGTTCTGGTGAGGGTTCTGAGACCGACGA
CTACGCTGAGATCATCGACGAGGAGCTCTCTAAAGGTGAAGAATTATTCACTGGTGTTGTCCCAATTTTG
GTTGAATTAGATGGTGATGTTAATGGTCACAAATTTTCTGTCTCCGGTGAAGGTGAAGGTGATGCTACGT
ACGGTAAATTGACCTTAAAATTACTCTGTACTACTGGTAAATTGCCAGTTCCATGGCCAACCTTAGTCAC
TACTTTAGGTTATGGTGTTCAATGTTTTGCTAGATACCCAGATCATATGAAACAACATGACTTTTTCAAG
TCTGCCATGCCAGAAGGTTATGTTCAAGAAAGAACTATTTTTTTCAAAGATGACGGTAACTACAAGACCA
GAGCTGAAGTCAAGTTTGAAGGTGATACCTTAGTTAATAGAATCGAATTAAAAGGTATTGATTTTAAAGA
AGATGGTAACATTTTAGGTCACAAATTGGAATACAACTATAACTCTCACAATGTTTACATCACTGCTGAC
AAACAAAAGAATGGTATCAAAGCTAACTTCAAAATTAGACACAACATTGAAGATGGTGGTGTTCAATTAG
CTGACCATTATCAACAAAATACTCCAATTGGTGATGGTCCAGTCTTGTTACCAGACAACCATTACTTATC
CTATCAATCTGCCTTATTCAAAGATCCAAACGAAAAGAGAGACCACATGGTCTTGTTAGAATTTTTGACT
GCTGCTGGTATTACCGAGGGTATGAATGAATTGTACAAATAGTAAGAATTC
