>Addgene plasmid #78300 | Cytosolic FAK biosensor | addgene partial sequence | sequence record 167685 | yGFP-R 5'-GCATCACCTTCACCTTCACC-3'
TCACCATCTAATTCAACCAAAATTGGGACAACACCAGTGAATAATTCTTCACCTTTAGAGAGCTCCTCGT
CGATGATCTCAGCGTAGTCGTCGGTCTCAGAACCCTCACCAGAACCCGGCTTCCCAGATCCAGATGTAGA
CCCACAGACGTTAGTCAGGCGGTGGCACAAGCCATCAGCATGTTTGGAGTAGTAGGCCACCAGCTGCTGC
AGGCTGCTGAACTGTGTGCGTGAGGTGATGTAGAAGCCGCCGCTGTCCAGCTTGCGGATCTTGTAGTGCT
TCACATTGAGCCCCTTGGCGTTGTCAAAGTCAGAAACGGAGAGGCAATAGGCACCTTTTGTCGTCTCGCT
CTCCCGGACCAAGAAGGTTCCCCGGGGGTTTTCGGGGTTGAGCAGCAGCCGCTCGGACTCCCGACGAGTG
ATCTTCCCAAAATACCAATGCATGCGGGCGGCGGTCACGAACTCCAGCAGGACCATGTGATCGCGCTTCT
CGTTGGGGTCTTTGCTCAGGGCGGACTGGGTGCTCAGGTAGTGGTTGTCGGGCAGCAGCACGGGGCCGTC
GCCGATGGGGGTGTTCTGCTGGTAGTGGTCGGCGAGCTGCACGCTGCCGTCCTCGATGTTGTGGCGGATC
TTGAAGTGGGCCTTGATGCCGTTCTTCTGCTTGTCGGCGGTGATATAGACGTTGTGGCTGATGTAGTTGT
ACTCCAGCTTGTGCCCCAGGATGTTGCCGTCCTCCTTGAAGTCGATGCCCTTCAGCTCGATGCGGTTCAC
CAGGGTGTCGCCCTCGAACTTCACCTCGGCGCGGGTCTTGTAGTTGCCGTCGTCCTTGAAGAAGATGGTA
CGCTCCTGGACGTAGCCTTCGG
